Addgene plasmid #235061: Tad-CBE(ACC2)
Depositing lab: Weixin Tang. Publication: High-precision cytosine base editors by evolving nucleic-acid-recognition hotspots in deaminase. Wu Y, Xiao YL, Tang W. Nat Biotechnol. 2025 Jul 7:10.1038/s41587-025-02678-w. doi: 10.1038/s41587-025-02678-w. PubMed 40624252.
Backbone
  Vector backbone: pCMV with a BR322 origin
  Backbone size w/o insert (bp): 3402
  Vector type: Mammalian Expression, CRISPR
Growth in bacteria
  Bacterial resistance: Ampicillin, 100 μg/mL
  Growth temperature: 37°C
  Growth strain: DH5alpha
  Copy number: High Copy
Gene/Insert
  Gene/Insert name: Tad-CBE(ACC2)-SpCas9 D10A
  Species: Synthetic
  Insert size (bp): 5373
  Tag / fusion protein: bpNLS (N terminal on insert); 2xUGI, SV40NLS (C terminal on insert)
  Cloning method: Golden Gate
Terms and licenses: Academic/Nonprofit Terms; Industry Terms: Not Available to Industry
How to cite: Tad-CBE(ACC2) was a gift from Weixin Tang (Addgene plasmid # 235061 ; http://n2t.net/addgene:235061 ; RRID:Addgene_235061)
