[The description below was written by a language model from this plasmid's Addgene catalogue record and pLannotate feature annotations shown in this document.]
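Description:
Tad-CBE(ACC2) is a mammalian expression plasmid encoding a cytosine base editor, built by Golden Gate assembly on a pCMV backbone. It is propagated in E. coli as a high-copy plasmid through a ColE1/pBR322-type origin and selected with ampicillin via the β-lactamase gene and its native promoter. Short remnants of a bom site, a lac promoter/operator region, a lacI fragment and an SV40 promoter fragment are backbone leftovers with no evident role in the design. No mammalian selection marker is annotated, so the plasmid appears suited to transient transfection.

The payload is a single synthetic open reading frame of about 5.4 kb driven by the human CMV immediate-early enhancer and promoter and terminated by the bovine growth hormone polyadenylation signal. A T7 promoter lies just upstream of the coding region and could support in vitro transcription. The fusion begins with a bipartite nuclear localization signal, followed by a deaminase domain derived from E. coli TadA. TadA is natively a tRNA adenosine deaminase, but the construct name and associated publication indicate a variant evolved to deaminate cytosine, with "ACC2" denoting the particular variant; its mutations are not given in the record. This domain is joined to Streptococcus pyogenes Cas9 carrying D10A, a nickase that cuts only the guide-complementary strand, biasing repair toward the edited strand. Two copies of the phage PBS2 uracil glycosylase inhibitor are listed at the C terminus, though the automated annotation marks only one, followed by an SV40 NLS. UGI blocks uracil excision and so favours C•G-to-T•A outcomes.

No guide RNA cassette is annotated, so a guide must be supplied separately. The plasmid is used for high-precision cytosine base editing in mammalian cells.
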