Features (pLannotate 1.2.2; 17 found; start..end, strand, type, name):
     78..938     -  CDS            AmpR: β-lactamase; bla; confers resistance to ampicillin, carbenicillin, and related antibiotics
    939..1043    -  promoter       AmpR promoter: bla
   1114..1158    -  misc_feature   bom (fragment): basis of mobility region from pBR322
   1313..1692    +  enhancer       CMV enhancer: human cytomegalovirus immediate early enhancer
   1693..1896    +  promoter       CMV promoter: human cytomegalovirus (CMV) immediate early promoter
   1938..1956    +  promoter       T7 promoter: promoter for bacteriophage T7 RNA polymerase
   2027..2506    +  CDS            tadA: TADA_ECOLI - Also known as yfhC. Experimental evidence at protein level: Swiss-Prot protein existence level 1. Catalyzes the deamination of adenosine to inosine at the wobble position 34 of tRNA(Arg2). Essential for cell viability. From Escherichia coli (strain K12).
   2621..6717    +  CDS            Cas9 (fragment): Cas9 (Csn1) endonuclease from the Streptococcus pyogenes Type II CRISPR/Cas system generates RNA-guided double strand breaks in DNA
   7031..7279    +  CDS            UGI: UNGI_BPPB2 - Experimental evidence at protein level: Swiss-Prot protein existence level 1. This protein binds specifically and reversibly to the host uracil-DNA glycosylase, preventing removal of uracil residues from PBS2 DNA by the host uracil-excision repair system. From Bacillus phage PBS2 (Bacteriophage PBS2).
   7397..7621    +  polyA_signal   bGH poly(A) signal: bovine growth hormone polyadenylation signal
   7625..7646    +  promoter       SV40 promoter (fragment): SV40 enhancer and early promoter
   7651..7667    +  misc_feature   MCS (fragment): pBluescript multiple cloning site
   7716..7732    -  protein_bind   lac operator: The lac repressor binds to the lac operator to inhibit transcription in E. coli. This inhibition can be relieved by adding lactose or isopropyl-β-D-thiogalactopyranoside (IPTG). lac repressor encoded by lacI
   7740..7770    -  promoter       lac promoter: promoter for the E. coli lac operon
   7785..7806    -  protein_bind   CAP binding site: CAP binding activates transcription in the presence of cAMP. E. coli catabolite activator protein
   7819..7911    -  CDS            lacI (fragment): lac repressor; lacI; The lac repressor binds to the lac operator to inhibit transcription in E. coli. This inhibition can be relieved by adding lactose or isopropyl-β-D-thiogalactopyranoside (IPTG).
   8094..8682    -  rep_origin     ori: high-copy-number ColE1/pMB1/pBR322/pUC origin of replication
>Addgene plasmid #235061 | Tad-CBE(ACC2) | addgene full sequence | sequence record 466785 | Addgene NGS Result
TTCACCTAGATCCTTTTAAATTAAAAATGAAGTTTTAAATCAATCTAAAGTATATATGAGTAAACTTGGT
CTGACAGTTACCAATGCTTAATCAGTGAGGCACCTATCTCAGCGATCTGTCTATTTCGTTCATCCATAGT
TGCCTGACTCCCCGTCGTGTAGATAACTACGATACGGGAGGGCTTACCATCTGGCCCCAGTGCTGCAATG
ATACCGCGGCTACCACGCTCACCGGCTCCAGATTTATCAGCAATAAACCAGCCAGCCGGAAGGGCCGAGC
GCAGAAGTGGTCCTGCAACTTTATCCGCCTCCATCCAGTCTATTAATTGTTGCCGGGAAGCTAGAGTAAG
TAGTTCGCCAGTTAATAGTTTGCGCAACGTTGTTGCCATTGCTACAGGCATCGTGGTGTCACGCTCGTCG
TTTGGTATGGCTTCATTCAGCTCCGGTTCCCAACGATCAAGGCGAGTTACATGATCCCCCATGTTGTGCA
AAAAAGCGGTTAGCTCCTTCGGTCCTCCGATCGTTGTCAGAAGTAAGTTGGCCGCAGTGTTATCACTCAT
GGTTATGGCAGCACTGCATAATTCTCTTACTGTCATGCCATCCGTAAGATGCTTTTCTGTGACTGGTGAG
TACTCAACCAAGTCATTCTGAGAATAGTGTATGCGGCGACCGAGTTGCTCTTGCCCGGCGTCAATACGGG
ATAATACCGCGCCACATAGCAGAACTTTAAAAGTGCTCATCATTGGAAAACGTTCTTCGGGGCGAAAACT
CTCAAGGATCTTACCGCTGTTGAGATCCAGTTCGATGTAACCCACTCGTGCACCCAACTGATCTTCAGCA
TCTTTTACTTTCACCAGCGTTTCTGGGTGAGCAAAAACAGGAAGGCAAAATGCCGCAAAAAAGGGAATAA
GGGCGACACGGAAATGTTGAATACTCATACTCTTCCTTTTTCAATATTATTGAAGCATTTATCAGGGTTA
TTGTCTCATGAGCGGATACATATTTGAATGTATTTAGAAAAATAAACAAATAGGGGTTCCGCGCACATTT
CCCCGAAAAGTGCCACCTGACGTCGACGGATCGGGAGATCGATCTCCCGATCCCCTAGGGTCGACTCTCA
GTACAATCTGCTCTGATGCCGCATAGTTAAGCCAGTATCTGCTCCCTGCTTGTGTGTTGGAGGTCGCTGA
GTAGTGCGCGAGCAAAATTTAAGCTACAACAAGGCAAGGCTTGACCGACAATTGCATGAAGAATCTGCTT
AGGGTTAGGCGTTTTGCGCTGCTTCGCGATGTACGGGCCAGATATACGCGTTGACATTGATTATTGACTA
GTTATTAATAGTAATCAATTACGGGGTCATTAGTTCATAGCCCATATATGGAGTTCCGCGTTACATAACT
TACGGTAAATGGCCCGCCTGGCTGACCGCCCAACGACCCCCGCCCATTGACGTCAATAATGACGTATGTT
CCCATAGTAACGCCAATAGGGACTTTCCATTGACGTCAATGGGTGGAGTATTTACGGTAAACTGCCCACT
TGGCAGTACATCAAGTGTATCATATGCCAAGTACGCCCCCTATTGACGTCAATGACGGTAAATGGCCCGC
CTGGCATTATGCCCAGTACATGACCTTATGGGACTTTCCTACTTGGCAGTACATCTACGTATTAGTCATC
GCTATTACCATGGTGATGCGGTTTTGGCAGTACATCAATGGGCGTGGATAGCGGTTTGACTCACGGGGAT
TTCCAAGTCTCCACCCCATTGACGTCAATGGGAGTTTGTTTTGGCACCAAAATCAACGGGACTTTCCAAA
ATGTCGTAACAACTCCGCCCCATTGACGCAAATGGGCGGTAGGCGTGTACGGTGGGAGGTCTATATAAGC
AGAGCTGGTTTAGTGAACCGTCAGATCCGCTAGAGATCCGCGGCCGCTAATACGACTCACTATAGGGAGA
GCCGCCACCATGAAACGGACAGCCGACGGAAGCGAGTTCGAGTCACCAAAGAAGAAGCGGAAAGTCTCTG
AAGTCGAGTTTAGCCACGAGTATTGGATGAGGCACGCACTGACCCTGGCAAAGCGAGCACGGGATGAAAC
GACGTGGCCCGTGGGCGCCGTGCTGGTGCTCAACAATAGAGTGATCGGAGAGGGATGGCCGAAGTGTCGT
GATCAGCACGACCCTACCGCACACGCAGAGATCATGGCACTGAGGCAGGGAGGCCTGGTCATGCAGAATT
ACCGCCTGTACGATGCCACCCTGTATTCGACACTCGAGCCATGCGTGATGTGCGCAGGAGCAATGATCCA
CAGCAGGATCGGAAGAGTGGTGTTCGGAGTGCCTGATAGTCGGGGGGGCGCAGTAGGCTCCCTGATGAAT
GTGCTGCACTACCCCGGCATAAAGCACCGGGTGGAGATCACAGAGGGAATCCTGGCAGACGAGTGCGCCG
CCCTGCTGTGCCGTTTCTTTAGAATGCCGAGACGGGTGTTCAAGGCCCAGAAGAAGGCACAGAGCTCCAC
CGACTCTGGAGGATCTAGCGGAGGATCCTCTGGCAGCGAGACACCAGGAACAAGCGAGTCAGCAACACCA
GAGAGCAGTGGCGGCAGCAGCGGCGGCAGCGACAAGAAGTACAGCATCGGCCTGGCCATCGGCACCAACT
CTGTGGGCTGGGCCGTGATCACCGACGAGTACAAGGTGCCCAGCAAGAAATTCAAGGTGCTGGGCAACAC
CGACCGGCACAGCATCAAGAAGAACCTGATCGGAGCCCTGCTGTTCGACAGCGGCGAAACAGCCGAGGCC
ACCCGGCTGAAGAGAACCGCCAGAAGAAGATACACCAGACGGAAGAACCGGATCTGCTATCTGCAAGAGA
TCTTCAGCAACGAGATGGCCAAGGTGGACGACAGCTTCTTCCACAGACTGGAAGAGTCCTTCCTGGTGGA
AGAGGATAAGAAGCACGAGCGGCACCCCATCTTCGGCAACATCGTGGACGAGGTGGCCTACCACGAGAAG
TACCCCACCATCTACCACCTGAGAAAGAAACTGGTGGACAGCACCGACAAGGCCGACCTGCGGCTGATCT
ATCTGGCCCTGGCCCACATGATCAAGTTCCGGGGCCACTTCCTGATCGAGGGCGACCTGAACCCCGACAA
CAGCGACGTGGACAAGCTGTTCATCCAGCTGGTGCAGACCTACAACCAGCTGTTCGAGGAAAACCCCATC
AACGCCAGCGGCGTGGACGCCAAGGCCATCCTGTCTGCCAGACTGAGCAAGAGCAGACGGCTGGAAAATC
TGATCGCCCAGCTGCCCGGCGAAAAGAAGAATGGCCTGTTCGGAAACCTGATTGCCCTGAGCCTGGGCCT
GACCCCCAACTTCAAGAGCAACTTCGACCTGGCCGAGGATGCCAAACTGCAGCTGAGCAAGGACACCTAC
GACGACGACCTGGACAACCTGCTGGCCCAGATCGGCGACCAGTACGCCGACCTGTTTCTGGCCGCCAAGA
ACCTGTCCGACGCCATCCTGCTGAGCGACATCCTGAGAGTGAACACCGAGATCACCAAGGCCCCCCTGAG
CGCCTCTATGATCAAGAGATACGACGAGCACCACCAGGACCTGACCCTGCTGAAAGCTCTCGTGCGGCAG
CAGCTGCCTGAGAAGTACAAAGAGATTTTCTTCGACCAGAGCAAGAACGGCTACGCCGGCTACATTGACG
GCGGAGCCAGCCAGGAAGAGTTCTACAAGTTCATCAAGCCCATCCTGGAAAAGATGGACGGCACCGAGGA
ACTGCTCGTGAAGCTGAACAGAGAGGACCTGCTGCGGAAGCAGCGGACCTTCGACAACGGCAGCATCCCC
CACCAGATCCACCTGGGAGAGCTGCACGCCATTCTGCGGCGGCAGGAAGATTTTTACCCATTCCTGAAGG
ACAACCGGGAAAAGATCGAGAAGATCCTGACCTTCCGCATCCCCTACTACGTGGGCCCTCTGGCCAGGGG
AAACAGCAGATTCGCCTGGATGACCAGAAAGAGCGAGGAAACCATCACCCCCTGGAACTTCGAGGAAGTG
GTGGACAAGGGCGCTTCCGCCCAGAGCTTCATCGAGCGGATGACCAACTTCGATAAGAACCTGCCCAACG
AGAAGGTGCTGCCCAAGCACAGCCTGCTGTACGAGTACTTCACCGTGTATAACGAGCTGACCAAAGTGAA
ATACGTGACCGAGGGAATGAGAAAGCCCGCCTTCCTGAGCGGCGAGCAGAAAAAGGCCATCGTGGACCTG
CTGTTCAAGACCAACCGGAAAGTGACCGTGAAGCAGCTGAAAGAGGACTACTTCAAGAAAATCGAGTGCT
TCGACTCCGTGGAAATCTCCGGCGTGGAAGATCGGTTCAACGCCTCCCTGGGCACATACCACGATCTGCT
GAAAATTATCAAGGACAAGGACTTCCTGGACAATGAGGAAAACGAGGACATTCTGGAAGATATCGTGCTG
ACCCTGACACTGTTTGAGGACAGAGAGATGATCGAGGAACGGCTGAAAACCTATGCCCACCTGTTCGACG
ACAAAGTGATGAAGCAGCTGAAGCGGCGGAGATACACCGGCTGGGGCAGGCTGAGCCGGAAGCTGATCAA
CGGCATCCGGGACAAGCAGTCCGGCAAGACAATCCTGGATTTCCTGAAGTCCGACGGCTTCGCCAACAGA
AACTTCATGCAGCTGATCCACGACGACAGCCTGACCTTTAAAGAGGACATCCAGAAAGCCCAGGTGTCCG
GCCAGGGCGATAGCCTGCACGAGCACATTGCCAATCTGGCCGGCAGCCCCGCCATTAAGAAGGGCATCCT
GCAGACAGTGAAGGTGGTGGACGAGCTCGTGAAAGTGATGGGCCGGCACAAGCCCGAGAACATCGTGATC
GAAATGGCCAGAGAGAACCAGACCACCCAGAAGGGACAGAAGAACAGCCGCGAGAGAATGAAGCGGATCG
AAGAGGGCATCAAAGAGCTGGGCAGCCAGATCCTGAAAGAACACCCCGTGGAAAACACCCAGCTGCAGAA
CGAGAAGCTGTACCTGTACTACCTGCAGAATGGGCGGGATATGTACGTGGACCAGGAACTGGACATCAAC
CGGCTGTCCGACTACGATGTGGACCATATCGTGCCTCAGAGCTTTCTGAAGGACGACTCCATCGACAACA
AGGTGCTGACCAGAAGCGACAAGAACCGGGGCAAGAGCGACAACGTGCCCTCCGAAGAGGTCGTGAAGAA
GATGAAGAACTACTGGCGGCAGCTGCTGAACGCCAAGCTGATTACCCAGAGAAAGTTCGACAATCTGACC
AAGGCCGAGAGAGGCGGCCTGAGCGAACTGGATAAGGCCGGCTTCATCAAGAGACAGCTGGTGGAAACCC
GGCAGATCACAAAGCACGTGGCACAGATCCTGGACTCCCGGATGAACACTAAGTACGACGAGAATGACAA
GCTGATCCGGGAAGTGAAAGTGATCACCCTGAAGTCCAAGCTGGTGTCCGATTTCCGGAAGGATTTCCAG
TTTTACAAAGTGCGCGAGATCAACAACTACCACCACGCCCACGACGCCTACCTGAACGCCGTCGTGGGAA
CCGCCCTGATCAAAAAGTACCCTAAGCTGGAAAGCGAGTTCGTGTACGGCGACTACAAGGTGTACGACGT
GCGGAAGATGATCGCCAAGAGCGAGCAGGAAATCGGCAAGGCTACCGCCAAGTACTTCTTCTACAGCAAC
ATCATGAACTTTTTCAAGACCGAGATTACCCTGGCCAACGGCGAGATCCGGAAGCGGCCTCTGATCGAGA
CAAACGGCGAAACCGGGGAGATCGTGTGGGATAAGGGCCGGGATTTTGCCACCGTGCGGAAAGTGCTGAG
CATGCCCCAAGTGAATATCGTGAAAAAGACCGAGGTGCAGACAGGCGGCTTCAGCAAAGAGTCTATCCTG
CCCAAGAGGAACAGCGATAAGCTGATCGCCAGAAAGAAGGACTGGGACCCTAAGAAGTACGGCGGCTTCG
ACAGCCCCACCGTGGCCTATTCTGTGCTGGTGGTGGCCAAAGTGGAAAAGGGCAAGTCCAAGAAACTGAA
GAGTGTGAAAGAGCTGCTGGGGATCACCATCATGGAAAGAAGCAGCTTCGAGAAGAATCCCATCGACTTT
CTGGAAGCCAAGGGCTACAAAGAAGTGAAAAAGGACCTGATCATCAAGCTGCCTAAGTACTCCCTGTTCG
AGCTGGAAAACGGCCGGAAGAGAATGCTGGCCTCTGCCGGCGAACTGCAGAAGGGAAACGAACTGGCCCT
GCCCTCCAAATATGTGAACTTCCTGTACCTGGCCAGCCACTATGAGAAGCTGAAGGGCTCCCCCGAGGAT
AATGAGCAGAAACAGCTGTTTGTGGAACAGCACAAGCACTACCTGGACGAGATCATCGAGCAGATCAGCG
AGTTCTCCAAGAGAGTGATCCTGGCCGACGCTAATCTGGACAAAGTGCTGTCCGCCTACAACAAGCACCG
GGATAAGCCCATCAGAGAGCAGGCCGAGAATATCATCCACCTGTTTACCCTGACCAATCTGGGAGCCCCT
GCCGCCTTCAAGTACTTTGACACCACCATCGACCGGAAGAGGTACACCAGCACCAAAGAGGTGCTGGACG
CCACCCTGATCCACCAGAGCATCACCGGCCTGTACGAGACACGGATCGACCTGTCTCAGCTGGGAGGTGA
CAGCGGCGGGAGCGGCGGGAGCGGGGGGAGCACTAATCTGAGCGACATCATTGAGAAGGAGACTGGGAAA
CAGCTGGTCATTCAGGAGTCCATCCTGATGCTGCCTGAGGAGGTGGAGGAAGTGATCGGCAACAAGCCAG
AGTCTGACATCCTGGTGCACACCGCCTACGACGAGTCCACAGATGAGAATGTGATGCTGCTGACCTCTGA
CGCCCCCGAGTATAAGCCTTGGGCCCTGGTCATCCAGGATTCTAACGGCGAGAATAAGATCAAGATGCTG
AGCGGAGGATCCGGAGGATCTGGAGGCAGCACCAACCTGTCTGACATCATCGAGAAGGAGACAGGCAAGC
AGCTGGTCATCCAGGAGAGCATCCTGATGCTGCCCGAAGAAGTCGAAGAAGTGATCGGAAACAAGCCTGA
GAGCGATATCCTGGTCCATACCGCCTACGACGAGAGTACCGACGAAAATGTGATGCTGCTGACATCCGAC
GCCCCAGAGTATAAGCCCTGGGCTCTGGTCATCCAGGATTCCAACGGAGAGAACAAAATCAAAATGCTGT
CTGGCGGCTCAAAAAGAACCGCCGACGGCAGCGAATTCGAGCCCAAGAAGAAGAGGAAAGTCTAACCGGT
CATCATCACCATCACCATTGAGTTTAAACCCGCTGATCAGCCTCGACTGTGCCTTCTAGTTGCCAGCCAT
CTGTTGTTTGCCCCTCCCCCGTGCCTTCCTTGACCCTGGAAGGTGCCACTCCCACTGTCCTTTCCTAATA
AAATGAGGAAATTGCATCGCATTGTCTGAGTAGGTGTCATTCTATTCTGGGGGGTGGGGTGGGGCAGGAC
AGCAAGGGGGAGGATTGGGAAGACAATAGCAGGCATGCTGGGGATGCGGTGGGCTCTATGGCTTCTGAGG
CGGAAAGAACCAGCTGGGGCTCGATACCGTCGACCTCTAGCTAGAGCTTGGCGTAATCATGGTCATAGCT
GTTTCCTGTGTGAAATTGTTATCCGCTCACAATTCCACACAACATACGAGCCGGAAGCATAAAGTGTAAA
GCCTAGGGTGCCTAATGAGTGAGCTAACTCACATTAATTGCGTTGCGCTCACTGCCCGCTTTCCAGTCGG
GAAACCTGTCGTGCCAGCTGCATTAATGAATCGGCCAACGCGCGGGGAGAGGCGGTTTGCGTATTGGGCG
CTCTTCCGCTTCCTCGCTCACTGACTCGCTGCGCTCGGTCGTTCGGCTGCGGCGAGCGGTATCAGCTCAC
TCAAAGGCGGTAATACGGTTATCCACAGAATCAGGGGATAACGCAGGAAAGAACATGTGAGCAAAAGGCC
AGCAAAAGGCCAGGAACCGTAAAAAGGCCGCGTTGCTGGCGTTTTTCCATAGGCTCCGCCCCCCTGACGA
GCATCACAAAAATCGACGCTCAAGTCAGAGGTGGCGAAACCCGACAGGACTATAAAGATACCAGGCGTTT
CCCCCTGGAAGCTCCCTCGTGCGCTCTCCTGTTCCGACCCTGCCGCTTACCGGATACCTGTCCGCCTTTC
TCCCTTCGGGAAGCGTGGCGCTTTCTCATAGCTCACGCTGTAGGTATCTCAGTTCGGTGTAGGTCGTTCG
CTCCAAGCTGGGCTGTGTGCACGAACCCCCCGTTCAGCCCGACCGCTGCGCCTTATCCGGTAACTATCGT
CTTGAGTCCAACCCGGTAAGACACGACTTATCGCCACTGGCAGCAGCCACTGGTAACAGGATTAGCAGAG
CGAGGTATGTAGGCGGTGCTACAGAGTTCTTGAAGTGGTGGCCTAACTACGGCTACACTAGAAGAACAGT
ATTTGGTATCTGCGCTCTGCTGAAGCCAGTTACCTTCGGAAAAAGAGTTGGTAGCTCTTGATCCGGCAAA
CAAACCACCGCTGGTAGCGGTGGTTTTTTTGTTTGCAAGCAGCAGATTACGCGCAGAAAAAAAGGATCTC
AAGAAGATCCTTTGATCTTTTCTACGGGGTCTGACACTCAGTGGAACGAAAACTCACGTTAAGGGATTTT
GGTCATGAGATTATCAAAAAGGATC
